>Addgene plasmid #231523 | pHAGE2-TetO-Myflu-POU | addgene full sequence | sequence record 465442 | Addgene NGS Result
TGGAAGGGCTAATTCACTCCCAAAGAAGACAAGATATCCTTGATCTGTGGATCTACCACACACAAGGCTA
CTTCCCTGATTAGCAGAACTACACACCAGGGCCAGGGGTCAGATATCCACTGACCTTTGGATGGTGCTAC
AAGCTAGTACCAGTTGAGCCAGATAAGGTAGAAGAGGCCAATAAAGGAGAGAACACCAGCTTGTTACACC
CTGTGAGCCTGCATGGGATGGATGACCCGGAGAGAGAAGTGTTAGAGTGGAGGTTTGACAGCCGCCTAGC
ATTTCATCACGTGGCCCGAGAGCTGCATCCGGAGTACTTCAAGAACTGCTGATATCGAGCTTGCTACAAG
GGACTTTCCGCTGGGGACTTTCCAGGGAGGCGTGGCCTGGGCGGGACTGGGGAGTGGCGAGCCCTCAGAT
CCTGCATATAAGCAGCTGCTTTTTGCCTGTACTGGGTCTCTCTGGTTAGACCAGATCTGAGCCTGGGAGC
TCTCTGGCTAACTAGGGAACCCACTGCTTAAGCCTCAATAAAGCTTGCCTTGAGTGCTTCAAGTAGTGTG
TGCCCGTCTGTTGTGTGACTCTGGTAACTAGAGATCCCTCAGACCCTTTTAGTCAGTGTGGAAAATCTCT
AGCAGTGGCGCCCGAACAGGGACTTGAAAGCGAAAGGGAAACCAGAGGAGCTCTCTCGACGCAGGACTCG
GCTTGCTGAAGCGCGCACGGCAAGAGGCGAGGGGCGGCGACTGGTGAGTACGCCAAAAATTTTGACTAGC
GGAGGCTAGAAGGAGAGAGATGGGTGCGAGAGCGTCAGTATTAAGCGGGGGAGAATTAGATCGCGATGGG
AAAAAATTCGGTTAAGGCCAGGGGGAAAGAAAAAATATAAATTAAAACATATAGTATGGGCAAGCAGGGA
GCTAGAACGATTCGCAGTTAATCCTGGCCTGTTAGAAACATCAGAAGGCTGTAGACAAATACTGGGACAG
CTACAACCATCCCTTCAGACAGGATCAGAAGAACTTAGATCATTATATAATACAGTAGCAACCCTCTATT
GTGTGCATCAAAGGATAGAGATAAAAGACACCAAGGAAGCTTTAGACAAGATAGAGGAAGAGCAAAACAA
AAGTAAGACCACCGCACAGCAAGCGGCCGGCCGCTGATCTTCAGACCTGGAGGAGGAGATATGAGGGACA
ATTGGAGAAGTGAATTATATAAATATAAAGTAGTAAAAATTGAACCATTAGGAGTAGCACCCACCAAGGC
AAAGAGAAGAGTGGTGCAGAGAGAAAAAAGAGCAGTGGGAATAGGAGCTTTGTTCCTTGGGTTCTTGGGA
GCAGCAGGAAGCACTATGGGCGCAGCGTCAATGACGCTGACGGTACAGGCCAGACAATTATTGTCTGGTA
TAGTGCAGCAGCAGAACAATTTGCTGAGGGCTATTGAGGCGCAACAGCATCTGTTGCAACTCACAGTCTG
GGGCATCAAGCAGCTCCAGGCAAGAATCCTGGCTGTGGAAAGATACCTAAAGGATCAACAGCTCCTGGGG
ATTTGGGGTTGCTCTGGAAAACTCATTTGCACCACTGCTGTGCCTTGGAATGCTAGTTGGAGTAATAAAT
CTCTGGAACAGATTTGGAATCACACGACCTGGATGGAGTGGGACAGAGAAATTAACAATTACACAAGCTT
AATACACTCCTTAATTGAAGAATCGCAAAACCAGCAAGAAAAGAATGAACAAGAATTATTGGAATTAGAT
AAATGGGCAAGTTTGTGGAATTGGTTTAACATAACAAATTGGCTGTGGTATATAAAATTATTCATAATGA
TAGTAGGAGGCTTGGTAGGTTTAAGAATAGTTTTTGCTGTACTTTCTATAGTGAATAGAGTTAGGCAGGG
ATATTCACCATTATCGTTTCAGACCCACCTCCCAACCCCGAGGGGACCCGACAGGCCCGAAGGAATAGAA
GAAGAAGGTGGAGAGAGAGACAGAGACAGATCCATTCGATTAGTGAACGGATCTCGACGGTATCGCCGAA
TTCACAAATGGCAGTATTCATCCACAATTTTAAAAGAAAAGGGGGGATTGGGGGGTACAGTGCAGGGGAA
AGAATAGTAGACATAATAGCAACAGACATACAAACTAAAGAATTACAAAAACAAATTACAAAAATTCAAA
ATTTTCGGGTTTATTACAGGGACAGCAGAGATCCAGTTTGGACTAGTCCACACCCTAACTGACACACTCG
AGTTTACCACTCCCTATCAGTGATAGAGAAAAGTGAAAGTCGAGTTTACCACTCCCTATCAGTGATAGAG
AAAAGTGAAAGTCGAGTTTACCACTCCCTATCAGTGATAGAGAAAAGTGAAAGTCGAGTTTACCACTCCC
TATCAGTGATAGAGAAAAGTGAAAGTCGAGTTTACCACTCCCTATCAGTGATAGAGAAAAGTGAAAGTCG
AGTTTACCACTCCCTATCAGTGATAGAGAAAAGTGAAAGTCGAGTTTACCACTCCCTATCAGTGATAGAG
AAAAGTGAAAGTCGAGCTCGGTACCCGGGTCGAGGTAGGCATGTACGGTGGGAGGCCTATATAAGCAGAG
CTCGTTTAGTGAACCGTCAGATCGCCTGGAGACGCCATCCACGCTGTTTTGACCTCCATAGAAGACACCG
GGACCGATCCAGCCTGCGGCCACCACCGGTATGAGCGGCATGGAGAGCAACCCTGCCATGGAGGGCCCTA
CCCACGCCGACATCGTGGACGAGGGCGCCGAGATCGGCCCTACCATGAGCAAGGAGATGCAAGAGGCTAG
GAGGCTGGACAGCATTAGGACCATCTTCCACATGACCGGCCTGATGCTGCTGAGGGCCGCCGACCCTAAC
CCTGCCGCCGACCTGAGCGTGAGCATCGCTCAGCTGAGCCAAACCGCCGAGACCATCATCCCTAACCTGC
CTAACATCCTGAGGACCTACGGCCTGGAGAGCCTGGAGCCTCTGATCACCGACCCTGAGATCCTGGTGAA
CGTGACCCAAGACATCCTGGCCTGCGTGACCGCCGGCCCTCCTCAAGAGAACAGCAACCTGATCGCCCTG
AGGAAGAAGCTGGCCGCCCTGGCCCCTAGGGCCGACGACAGCGACGACGTGGGCATGGAGAGGCTGAGGA
AGTTCGCCACCTTCCTGCAAGAGTGGAGGAGCAGCCACCTGAGCCAAATGCAGTTCCTGGACCTGATGCA
CGCCCACTGCCCTGTGAAGTACACACAGACCTGCCTGAGCAGATTCGAGAAGGGCAACCTGAGCTATCAG
AGCATGAGGAGGATGCACGGCTTCATCGAGAAGACCATGCTGGCCTACGCCGAGAACCCTTTCGCCGCCC
CTGCCACCGTGAGGAAGAGGAAGCAGAGGGAGACCATCAGCATCCAAGTGAGGCAGCAGCTGGAGGTGCA
CTTCCAAGCTAGCCCTAGGCCTAGCCTGGACGCCCTGCAAGTGATCGCTAGGGACCTGGGCCTCAGCCTG
GAGACAACAAGGTACTGGTTTCAGAACGCTAGGAGCAGCAACAAGAAGCAGAGGCCTGACAGCGTGGAGA
TCGGCTGTAGGCCTGAGCCTGGCCCTGAGGACGCTAGCTAAGTCGACATCGATAGATCCTAATCAACCTC
TGGATTACAAAATTTGTGAAAGATTGACTGGTATTCTTAACTATGTTGCTCCTTTTACGCTATGTGGATA
CGCTGCTTTAATGCCTTTGTATCATGCTATTGCTTCCCGTATGGCTTTCATTTTCTCCTCCTTGTATAAA
TCCTGGTTGCTGTCTCTTTATGAGGAGTTGTGGCCCGTTGTCAGGCAACGTGGCGTGGTGTGCACTGTGT
TTGCTGACGCAACCCCCACTGGTTGGGGCATTGCCACCACCTGTCAGCTCCTTTCCGGGACTTTCGCTTT
CCCCCTCCCTATTGCCACGGCGGAACTCATCGCCGCCTGCCTTGCCCGCTGCTGGACAGGGGCTCGGCTG
TTGGGCACTGACAATTCCGTGGTGTTGTCGGGGAAATCATCGTCCTTTCCTTGGCTGCTCGCCTGTGTTG
CCACCTGGATTCTGCGCGGGACGTCCTTCTGCTACGTCCCTTCGGCCCTCAATCCAGCGGACCTTCCTTC
CCGCGGCCTGCTGCCGGCTCTGCGGCCTCTTCCGCGTCTTCGCCTTCGCCCTCAGACGAGTCGGATCTCC
CTTTGGGCCGCCTCCCCGCCTGGTACCTTTAAGACCAATGACTTACAAGGCAGCTGTAGATCTTAGCCAC
TTTTTAAAAGAAAAGGGGGGACTGGAAGGGCTAATTCACTCCCAACGAAGACAAGATCACCTGCAGGACA
GGCGCGCCATAACTTCGTATAGCATACATTATACGAAGTTATCTGCTTTTTGCTTGTACTGGGTCTCTCT
GGTTAGACCAGATCTGAGCCTGGGAGCTCTCTGGCTAACTAGGGAACCCACTGCTTAAGCCTCAATAAAG
CTTGCCTTGAGTGCTTCAAGTAGTGTGTGCCCGTCTGTTGTGTGACTCTGGTAACTAGAGATCCCTCAGA
CCCTTTTAGTCAGTGTGGAAAATCTCTAGCACCCGGGCGATTAAGGAAAGGGCTAGATCATTCTTGAAGA
CGAAAGGGCCTCGTGATACGCCTATTTTTATAGGTTAATGTCATGATAATAATGGTTTCTTAGACGTCAG
GTGGCACTTTTCGGGGAAATGTGCGCGGAACCCCTATTTGTTTATTTTTCTAAATACATTCAAATATGTA
TCCGCTCATGAGACAATAACCCTGATAAATGCTTCAATAATATTGAAAAAGGAAGAGTATGAGTATTCAA
CATTTCCGTGTCGCCCTTATTCCCTTTTTTGCGGCATTTTGCCTTCCTGTTTTTGCTCACCCAGAAACGC
TGGTGAAAGTAAAAGATGCTGAAGATCAGTTGGGTGCACGAGTGGGTTACATCGAACTGGATCTCAACAG
CGGTAAGATCCTTGAGAGTTTTCGCCCCGAAGAACGTTTTCCAATGATGAGCACTTTTAAAGTTCTGCTA
TGTGGCGCGGTATTATCCCGTGTTGACGCCGGGCAAGAGCAACTCGGTCGCCGCATACACTATTCTCAGA
ATGACTTGGTTGAGTACTCACCAGTCACAGAAAAGCATCTTACGGATGGCATGACAGTAAGAGAATTATG
CAGTGCTGCCATAACCATGAGTGATAACACTGCGGCCAACTTACTTCTGACAACGATCGGAGGACCGAAG
GAGCTAACCGCTTTTTTGCACAACATGGGGGATCATGTAACTCGCCTTGATCGTTGGGAACCGGAGCTGA
ATGAAGCCATACCAAACGACGAGCGTGACACCACGATGCCTGTAGCAATGGCAACAACGTTGCGCAAACT
ATTAACTGGCGAACTACTTACTCTAGCTTCCCGGCAACAATTAATAGACTGGATGGAGGCGGATAAAGTT
GCAGGACCACTTCTGCGCTCGGCCCTTCCGGCTGGCTGGTTTATTGCTGATAAATCTGGAGCCGGTGAGC
GTGGGTCTCGCGGTATCATTGCAGCACTGGGGCCAGATGGTAAGCCCTCCCGTATCGTAGTTATCTACAC
GACGGGGAGTCAGGCAACTATGGATGAACGAAATAGACAGATCGCTGAGATAGGTGCCTCACTGATTAAG
CATTGGTAACTGTCAGACCAAGTTTACTCATATATACTTTAGATTGATTTAAAACTTCATTTTTAATTTA
AAAGGATCTAGGTGAAGATCCTTTTTGATAATCTCATGACCAAAATCCCTTAACGTGAGTTTTCGTTCCA
CTGAGCGTCAGACCCCGTAGAAAAGATCAAAGGATCTTCTTGAGATCCTTTTTTTCTGCGCGTAATCTGC
TGCTTGCAAACAAAAAAACCACCGCTACCAGCGGTGGTTTGTTTGCCGGATCAAGAGCTACCAACTCTTT
TTCCGAAGGTAACTGGCTTCAGCAGAGCGCAGATACCAAATACTGTTCTTCTAGTGTAGCCGTAGTTAGG
CCACCACTTCAAGAACTCTGTAGCACCGCCTACATACCTCGCTCTGCTAATCCTGTTACCAGTGGCTGCT
GCCAGTGGCGATAAGTCGTGTCTTACCGGGTTGGACTCAAGACGATAGTTACCGGATAAGGCGCAGCGGT
CGGGCTGAACGGGGGGTTCGTGCACACAGCCCAGCTTGGAGCGAACGACCTACACCGAACTGAGATACCT
ACAGCGTGAGCTATGAGAAAGCGCCACGCTTCCCGAAGGGAGAAAGGCGGACAGGTATCCGGTAAGCGGC
AGGGTCGGAACAGGAGAGCGCACGAGGGAGCTTCCAGGGGGAAACGCCTGGTATCTTTATAGTCCTGTCG
GGTTTCGCCACCTCTGACTTGAGCGTCGATTTTTGTGATGCTCGTCAGGGGGGCGGAGCCTATGGAAAAA
CGCCAGCAACGCGGCCTTTTTACGGTTCCTGGCCTTTTGCTGGCCTTTTGCTCACATGTTCTTTCCTGCG
TTATCCCCTGATTCTGTGGATAACCGTATTACCGCCTTTGAGTGAGCTGATACCGCTCGCCGCAGCCGAA
CGACCGAGCGCAGCGAGTCAGTGAGCGAGGAAGCGGAAGAGCGCCCAATACGCAAACCGCCTCTCCCCGC
GCGTTGGCCGATTCATTAATGCAGCAAGCTCATGGCTGACTAATTTTTTTTATTTATGCAGAGGCCGAGG
CCGCCTCGGCCTCTGAGCTATTCCAGAAGTAGTGAGGAGGCTTTTTTGGAGGCCTAGGCTTTTGCAAAAA
GCTCCCCGTGGCACGACAGGTTTCCCGACTGGAAAGCGGGCAGTGAGCGCAACGCAATTAATGTGAGTTA
GCTCACTCATTAGGCACCCCAGGCTTTACACTTTATGCTTCCGGCTCGTATGTTGTGTGGAATTGTGAGC
GGATAACAATTTCACACAGGAAACAGCTATGACATGATTACGAATTTCACAAATAAAGCATTTTTTTCAC
TGCATTCTAGTTGTGGTTTGTCCAAACTCATCAATGTATCTTATCATGTCTGGATCAACTGGATAACTCA
AGCTAACCAAAATCATCCCAAACTTCCCACCCCATACCCTATTACCACTGCCAATTACCTGTGGTTTCAT
TTACTCTAAACCTGTGATTCCTCTGAATTATTTTCATTTTAAAGAAATTGTATTTGTTAAATATGTACTA
CAAACTTAGTAGT
Features (pLannotate 1.2.2; 27 found; start..end, strand, type, name):
    377..634     +  LTR            5' LTR (truncated): truncated 5' long terminal repeat (LTR) from HIV-1
    681..806     +  misc_feature   HIV-1 Ψ: packaging signal of human immunodeficiency virus type 1
    790..1128    +  CDS            HIV-1 gag (fragment): gag protein from human immunodeficiency virus 1; gag
   1303..1536    +  misc_feature   RRE: The Rev response element (RRE) of HIV-1 allows for Rev-dependent mRNA export from the nucleus to the cytoplasm.
   1913..2013    +  CDS            Rev (fragment): human immunodeficiency virus 1 (HIV-1) Rev protein; rev; enhances nuclear export of unspliced and incompletely spliced viral mRNAs
   2058..2175    +  misc_feature   cPPT/CTS: central polypurine tract and central termination sequence of HIV-1
   2217..2237    -  promoter       SV40 promoter (fragment): SV40 enhancer and early promoter
   2251..2521    +  protein_bind   tetracycline response element: contains seven copies of the tetracycline operator tetO tetracycline repressor TetR
   2532..2549    +  misc_feature   MCS (fragment): pUC18/19 multiple cloning site
   2549..2616    +  promoter       tight TRE promoter (fragment): Tet-responsive promoter PTight, consisting of seven tet operator sequences followed by the minimal CMV promoter
   3088..3104    +  CDS            SNAP-tag® (fragment): human O6-alkylguanine-DNA-alkyltransferase variant that forms covalent bonds with benzylguanine derivatives optimized for mammalian expression
   3631..4219    +  misc_feature   WPRE: woodchuck hepatitis virus posttranscriptional regulatory element
   4272..4291    +  misc_feature   cPPT/CTS (fragment): central polypurine tract and central termination sequence of HIV-1
   4293..4328    +  LTR            3' LTR (ΔU3) (fragment): self-inactivating 3' long terminal repeat (LTR) from HIV-1
   4349..4382    +  protein_bind   loxP: Cre-mediated recombination occurs in the 8-bp core sequence (GCATACAT). Cre recombinase
   4401..4581    +  LTR            5' LTR (truncated): truncated 5' long terminal repeat (LTR) from HIV-1
   4714..4818    +  promoter       AmpR promoter: bla
   4819..5679    +  CDS            AmpR: β-lactamase; bla; confers resistance to ampicillin, carbenicillin, and related antibiotics
   5850..6438    +  rep_origin     ori: high-copy-number ColE1/pMB1/pBR322/pUC origin of replication
   6621..6675    +  CDS            lacI (fragment): lac repressor; lacI; The lac repressor binds to the lac operator to inhibit transcription in E. coli. This inhibition can be relieved by adding lactose or isopropyl-β-D-thiogalactopyranoside (IPTG).
   6681..6774    +  rep_origin     SV40 ori (fragment): SV40 origin of replication
   6799..6836    +  CDS            lacI (fragment): lac repressor; lacI; The lac repressor binds to the lac operator to inhibit transcription in E. coli. This inhibition can be relieved by adding lactose or isopropyl-β-D-thiogalactopyranoside (IPTG).
   6849..6870    +  protein_bind   CAP binding site: CAP binding activates transcription in the presence of cAMP. E. coli catabolite activator protein
   6885..6915    +  promoter       lac promoter: promoter for the E. coli lac operon
   6923..6939    +  protein_bind   lac operator: The lac repressor binds to the lac operator to inhibit transcription in E. coli. This inhibition can be relieved by adding lactose or isopropyl-β-D-thiogalactopyranoside (IPTG). lac repressor encoded by lacI
   6973..7056    +  polyA_signal   SV40 poly(A) signal (fragment): SV40 polyadenylation signal
   7223..329     +  CDS            nef (fragment) (across the origin): NEF_HV1BR - Experimental evidence at protein level: Swiss-Prot protein existence level 1. Extracellular Nef protein targets CD4(+) T-lymphocytes for apoptosis by interacting with CXCR4 surface receptors (PubMed:14990729). From Human immunodeficiency virus type 1 group M subtype B (isolate BRU/LAI) (HIV-1).
