[The description below was written by a language model from this plasmid's Addgene catalogue record and pLannotate feature annotations shown in this document.]
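Description:
pHAGE2-TetO-Myflu-POU is an HIV-1-derived lentiviral transfer plasmid built on the pHAGE2-TetO backbone for tetracycline-regulated expression of a full-length POU transcription factor from the choanoflagellate Mylnosiga fluctuans in mammalian cells. It is about 7.2 kb and is propagated in E. coli through a high-copy ColE1/pUC-type origin with ampicillin selection (AmpR, β-lactamase). The recorded host is a recombination-tolerant strain, as is usual for LTR-containing plasmids.

The viral portion carries a truncated 5' LTR, the Ψ packaging signal with a gag fragment, the Rev response element for Rev-dependent nuclear export of the genomic RNA, and the cPPT/CTS, which aids nuclear import of the reverse-transcribed genome. Downstream lies a tetracycline response element with seven tetO repeats joined to a minimal CMV promoter, so transcription depends on a Tet transactivator supplied separately; none is encoded here. The synthesised POU open reading frame is not annotated in the feature table. It presumably occupies the otherwise unannotated interval between the TRE promoter and the WPRE, and the very short SNAP-tag hit there is most likely a spurious match. The WPRE enhances transcript stability and expression. The 3' LTR is a self-inactivating ΔU3 type containing a loxP site, which would be copied into both LTRs on integration and in principle permits Cre-mediated excision of the provirus. No mammalian selection marker or reporter is annotated.

The plasmid is intended for lentivirus production with separate packaging and envelope plasmids, followed by inducible POU expression in transduced cells. The associated publication concerns the pre-animal evolutionary origin of Sox and POU factors.
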