Addgene plasmid #231523: pHAGE2-TetO-Myflu-POU
Purpose: Expresses Mylnosiga fluctuans full-length POU in mammalian cells, for lentivirus generation
Depositing lab: Ralf Jauch. Depositing organization: University of Hong Kong. Publication: The emergence of Sox and POU transcription factors predates the origins of animal stem cells. Gao Y, Tan DS, Girbig M, Hu H, Zhou X, Xie Q, Yeung SW, Lee KS, Ho SY, Cojocaru V, Yan J, Hochberg GKA, de Mendoza A, Jauch R. Nat Commun. 2024 Nov 14;15(1):9868. doi: 10.1038/s41467-024-54152-x. PubMed 39543096.
Backbone
  Vector backbone: pHAGE2-TetO
  Vector type: Lentiviral
Growth in bacteria
  Bacterial resistance: Ampicillin, 100 μg/mL
  Growth temperature: 37°C
  Growth strain: NEB Stable
  Copy number: High Copy
Gene/Insert
  Gene/Insert name: POU
  Species: Mylnosiga fluctuans
  Cloning method: Gene Synthesis
Terms and licenses: Academic/Nonprofit Terms; Industry Terms: Not Available to Industry
How to cite: pHAGE2-TetO-Myflu-POU was a gift from Ralf Jauch (Addgene plasmid # 231523 ; http://n2t.net/addgene:231523 ; RRID:Addgene_231523)
